Addgene plasmid #127561: pCRISPaint-T2A-FLPo-3xP3-RFP
Purpose: CRISPaint universal donor plasmid for gene exon insertion. Encodes T2A-FLPo-SV40 and 3xP3-RFP visible eye marker.
Depositing lab: Norbert Perrimon. Depositing organization: Harvard Medical School. Publication: Gene Knock-Ins in Drosophila Using Homology-Independent Insertion of Universal Donor Plasmids. Bosch JA, Colbeth R, Zirin J, Perrimon N. Genetics. 2019 Nov 4. pii: genetics.119.302819. doi: 10.1534/genetics.119.302819. PubMed 31685521.
Backbone
  Vector backbone: pCRISPaint-T2A-Gal4-3xP3-RFP digested with NheI/KpnI
  Backbone manufacturer: Justin Bosch and Norbert Perrimon
  Vector type: Insect Expression, CRISPR
Growth in bacteria
  Bacterial resistance: Ampicillin, 100 μg/mL
  Growth temperature: 37°C
  Growth strain: DH5alpha
  Copy number: High Copy
Gene/Insert
  Gene/Insert name: FLPo (alt name: T2A-FLPo)
  Cloning method: Gibson Cloning
  Sequencing primers: 5′ GTAAAACGACGGCCAG; 3′ GGAAAGTCCTTGGGGTCTTC
Terms and licenses: Academic/Nonprofit Terms; Industry Terms: Not Available to Industry
How to cite: pCRISPaint-T2A-FLPo-3xP3-RFP was a gift from Norbert Perrimon (Addgene plasmid # 127561 ; http://n2t.net/addgene:127561 ; RRID:Addgene_127561)
