[The description below was written by a language model from this plasmid's Addgene catalogue record and pLannotate feature annotations shown in this document.]
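Description:
pCRISPaint-T2A-FLPo-3xP3-RFP is a CRISPaint universal donor plasmid for homology-independent CRISPR knock-in into gene exons in Drosophila. It was built by Gibson cloning FLPo into the NheI/KpnI-digested pCRISPaint-T2A-Gal4-3xP3-RFP backbone, replacing the Gal4 cassette of the parent. The 6.2 kb plasmid rests on a standard cloning-vector framework. It has a high-copy ColE1/pUC origin, an ampicillin resistance gene with its own promoter, an f1 origin, remnants of the lacZα/lac promoter region, and flanking T7 and T3 promoters.

The payload has no promoter of its own. It consists of a T2A peptide sequence (stated in the record, though not called by the annotation) followed by FLPo, a mouse codon-optimised, nuclear-targeted, thermostable FLP recombinase that acts on FRT sites. The cassette ends in an SV40 terminator region that includes the small t intron and the SV40 poly(A) signal. When the linearised donor inserts in frame into a target coding exon, the ribosomal-skipping T2A should release FLPo from the truncated host protein. Recombinase expression would then follow the endogenous gene's pattern, while the terminator ends the transcript and likely disrupts the gene.

Downstream lies the transformation marker, with DsRed-Express behind a minimal hsp70 promoter fragment and its own SV40 poly(A) signal. According to the catalogue entry this is driven by 3xP3 elements, giving a red-fluorescent eye marker for identifying insertion-bearing flies. The 3xP3 sites themselves are not annotated in the feature table. Two loxP sites flank the marker cassette, so it could be excised with Cre. The CRISPaint target site used to linearise the donor is also not annotated.
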