Features (pLannotate 1.2.2; 24 found; start..end, strand, type, name):
      8..163     -  CDS            lacZα (fragment): LacZα fragment of β-galactosidase; lacZ fragment
    171..189     +  promoter       T7 promoter: promoter for bacteriophage T7 RNA polymerase
    342..1613    +  CDS            FLPo: nuclear-targeted site-specific recombinase FLPo is a mouse codon-optimized fusion between the SV40 nuclear localization signal and a thermostable version of the Saccharomyces cerevisiae site-specific recombinase FLP. Recombination occurs at FRT sequences.
   1627..1701    +  CDS            small t antigen (fragment): SV40 (simian virus 40) small t antigen
   1703..1768    +  intron         small t intron: SV40 (simian virus 40) small t antigen intron
   1898..1918    +  CDS            SV40 NLS: nuclear localization signal of SV40 (simian virus 40) large T antigen
   1925..2059    +  CDS            LT_POVHA (fragment): Protein inferred from homology: Swiss-Prot protein existence level 3. Isoform large T antigen is a key early protein essential for both driving viral replication and inducing cellular transformation. Plays a role in viral genome replication by driving entry of quiescent cells into the cell cycle and by autoregulating the synthesis of viral early mRNA. Displays highly oncogenic activities by corrupting the host cellular checkpoint mechanisms that guard cell division and the transcription, replication, and repair of DNA. Participates in the modulation of cellular gene expression preceeding viral
   2084..2167    +  CDS            large T antigen (fragment): large T antigen from SV40 (simian virus 40)
   2190..2311    +  polyA_signal   SV40 poly(A) signal: SV40 polyadenylation signal
   2312..2345    -  protein_bind   loxP: Cre-mediated recombination occurs in the 8-bp core sequence (GCATACAT). Cre recombinase
   2433..2555    +  promoter       hsp70 promoter (fragment): Drosophila melanogaster hsp70Bb promoter
   2577..3251    +  CDS            DsRed-Express: DsRed-Express is a basic (constitutively fluorescent) orange fluorescent protein published in 2002, derived from Discosoma sp.. It is reported to be a rapidly-maturing tetramer with low acid sensitivity.
   3269..3352    +  CDS            large T antigen (fragment): large T antigen from SV40 (simian virus 40)
   3375..3496    +  polyA_signal   SV40 poly(A) signal: SV40 polyadenylation signal
   3526..3559    -  protein_bind   loxP: Cre-mediated recombination occurs in the 8-bp core sequence (GCATACAT). Cre recombinase
   3578..3596    -  promoter       T3 promoter: promoter for bacteriophage T3 RNA polymerase
   3641..3657    -  protein_bind   lac operator: The lac repressor binds to the lac operator to inhibit transcription in E. coli. This inhibition can be relieved by adding lactose or isopropyl-β-D-thiogalactopyranoside (IPTG). lac repressor encoded by lacI
   3665..3695    -  promoter       lac promoter: promoter for the E. coli lac operon
   3710..3731    -  protein_bind   CAP binding site: CAP binding activates transcription in the presence of cAMP. E. coli catabolite activator protein
   3744..3836    -  CDS            lacI (fragment): lac repressor; lacI; The lac repressor binds to the lac operator to inhibit transcription in E. coli. This inhibition can be relieved by adding lactose or isopropyl-β-D-thiogalactopyranoside (IPTG).
   4019..4607    -  rep_origin     ori: high-copy-number ColE1/pMB1/pBR322/pUC origin of replication
   4778..5638    -  CDS            AmpR: β-lactamase; bla; confers resistance to ampicillin, carbenicillin, and related antibiotics
   5639..5743    -  promoter       AmpR promoter: bla
   5770..6128    +  rep_origin     f1 ori (sequence partly withheld): f1 bacteriophage origin of replication; arrow indicates direction of (+) strand synthesis
>Addgene plasmid #127561 | pCRISPaint-T2A-FLPo-3xP3-RFP | addgene full sequence | sequence record 247978 | Addgene NGS Result
ATTTCCATTCGCCATTCAGGCTGCGCAACTGTTGGGAAGGGCGATCGGTGCGGGCCTCTTCGCTATTACG
CCAGCTGGCGAAAGGGGGATGTGCTGCAAGGCGATTAAGTTGGGTAACGCCAGGGTTTTCCCAGTCACGA
CGTTGTAAAACGACGGCCAGTGAGCGCGCGTAATACGACTCACTATAGGGCGAATTGGGTACAAGCTTCA
CGACCTGAGGCGCGCCGGGCCAGTACCCAAAAAGCGGGGGGTCCGGTGGAAGCGGAGGTAGCGCGGCCGC
CGAGGGCCGCGGCAGCCTGCTGACCTGCGGCGATGTGGAGGAGAACCCCGGGCCCGCTAGCATGAGCCAG
TTCGACATCCTGTGCAAGACCCCCCCCAAGGTGCTGGTGCGGCAGTTCGTGGAGAGATTCGAGAGGCCCA
GCGGCGAGAAGATCGCCAGCTGTGCCGCCGAGCTGACCTACCTGTGCTGGATGATCACCCACAACGGCAC
CGCCATCAAGAGGGCCACCTTCATGAGCTACAACACCATCATCAGCAACAGCCTGAGCTTCGACATCGTG
AACAAGAGCCTGCAGTTCAAGTACAAGACCCAGAAGGCCACCATCCTGGAGGCCAGCCTGAAGAAGCTGA
TCCCCGCCTGGGAGTTCACCATCATCCCTTACAACGGCCAGAAGCACCAGAGCGACATCACCGACATCGT
GTCCAGCCTGCAGCTGCAGTTCGAGAGCAGCGAGGAGGCCGACAAGGGCAACAGCCACAGCAAGAAGATG
CTGAAGGCCCTGCTGTCCGAGGGCGAGAGCATCTGGGAGATCACCGAGAAGATCCTGAACAGCTTCGAGT
ACACCAGCAGGTTCACCAAGACCAAGACCCTGTACCAGTTCCTGTTCCTGGCCACATTCATCAACTGCGG
CAGGTTCAGCGACATCAAGAACGTGGACCCCAAGAGCTTCAAGCTGGTGCAGAACAAGTACCTGGGCGTG
ATCATTCAGTGCCTGGTGACCGAGACCAAGACAAGCGTGTCCAGGCACATCTACTTTTTCAGCGCCAGAG
GCAGGATCGACCCCCTGGTGTACCTGGACGAGTTCCTGAGGAACAGCGAGCCCGTGCTGAAGAGAGTGAA
CAGGACCGGCAACAGCAGCAGCAACAAGCAGGAGTACCAGCTGCTGAAGGACAACCTGGTGCGCAGCTAC
AACAAGGCCCTGAAGAAGAACGCCCCCTACCCCATCTTCGCTATCAAGAACGGCCCTAAGAGCCACATCG
GCAGGCACCTGATGACCAGCTTTCTGAGCATGAAGGGCCTGACCGAGCTGACAAACGTGGTGGGCAACTG
GAGCGACAAGAGGGCCTCCGCCGTGGCCAGGACCACCTACACCCACCAGATCACCGCCATCCCCGACCAC
TACTTCGCCCTGGTGTCCAGGTACTACGCCTACGACCCCATCAGCAAGGAGATGATCGCCCTGAAGGACG
AGACCAACCCCATCGAGGAGTGGCAGCACATCGAGCAGCTGAAGGGCAGCGCCGAGGGCAGCATCAGATA
CCCCGCCTGGAACGGCATCATCAGCCAGGAGGTGCTGGACTACCTGAGCAGCTACATCAACAGGCGGATC
TGAGGTACCTCTAGAGGATCTTTGTGAAGGAACCTTACTTCTGTGGTGTGACATAATTGGACAAACTACC
TACAGAGATTTAAAGCTCTAAGGTAAATATAAAATTTTTAAGTGTATAATGTGTTAAACTACTGATTCTA
ATTGTTTGTGTATTTTAGATTCCAACCTATGGAACTGATGAATGGGAGCAGTGGTGGAATGCCTTTAATG
AGGAAAACCTGTTTTGCTCAGAAGAAATGCCATCTAGTGATGATGAGGCTACTGCTGACTCTCAACATTC
TACTCCTCCAAAAAAGAAGAGAAAGGTAGAAGACCCCAAGGACTTTCCTTCAGAATTGCTAAGTTTTTTG
AGTCATGCTGTGTTTAGTAATAGAACTCTTGCTTGCTTTGCTATTTACACCACAAAGGAAAAAGCTGCAC
TGCTATACAAGAAAATTATGGAAAAATATTTGATGTATAGTGCCTTGACTAGAGATCATAATCAGCCATA
CCACATTTGTAGAGGTTTTACTTGCTTTAAAAAACCTCCCACACCTCCCCCTGAACCTGAAACATAAAAT
GAATGCAATTGTTGTTGTTAACTTGTTTATTGCAGCTTATAATGGTTACAAATAAAGCAATAGCATCACA
AATTTCACAAATAAAGCATTTTTTTCACTGCATTCTAGTTGTGGTTTGTCCAAACTCATCAATGTATCTT
AATAACTTCGTATAATGTATGCTATACGAAGTTATCGTACGGGATCTAATTCAATTAGAGACTAATTCAA
TTAGAGCTAATTCAATTAGGATCCAAGCTTATCGATTTCGAACCCTCGACCGCCGGAGTATAAATAGAGG
CGCTTCGTCTACGGAGCGACAATTCAATTCAAACAAGCAAAGTGAACACGTCGCTAAGCGAAAGCTAAGC
AAATAAACAAGCGCAGCTGAACAAGCTAAACAATCGGCTCGAAGCCGGTCGCCACCATGGCCTCCTCCGA
GGACGTCATCAAGGAGTTCATGCGCTTCAAGGTGCGCATGGAGGGCTCCGTGAACGGCCACGAGTTCGAG
ATCGAGGGCGAGGGCGAGGGCCGCCCCTACGAGGGCACCCAGACCGCCAAGCTGAAGGTGACCAAGGGCG
GCCCCCTGCCCTTCGCCTGGGACATCCTGTCCCCCCAGTTCCAGTACGGCTCCAAGGTGTACGTGAAGCA
CCCCGCCGACATCCCCGACTACAAGAAGCTGTCCTTCCCCGAGGGCTTCAAGTGGGAGCGCGTGATGAAC
TTCGAGGACGGCGGCGTGGTGACCGTGACCCAGGACTCCTCCCTCCAGGACGGCTCCTTCATCTACAAGG
TGAAGTTCATCGGCGTGAACTTCCCCTCCGACGGCCCCGTAATGCAGAAGAAGACTATGGGCTGGGAGGC
GTCCACCGAGCGCCTGTACCCCCGCGACGGCGTGCTGAAGGGCGAGATCCACAAGGCCCTGAAGCTGAAG
GACGGCGGCCACTACCTGGTGGAGTTCAAGTCCATCTACATGGCCAAGAAGCCCGTGCAGCTGCCCGGCT
ACTACTACGTGGACTCCAAGCTGGACATCACCTCCCACAACGAGGACTACACCATCGTGGAGCAGTACGA
GCGCGCCGAGGGCCGCCACCACCTGTTCCTGTAGGGGCCGCGACTCTAGATCATAATCAGCCATACCACA
TTTGTAGAGGTTTTACTTGCTTTAAAAAACCTCCCACACCTCCCCCTGAACCTGAAACATAAAATGAATG
CAATTGTTGTTGTTAACTTGTTTATTGCAGCTTATAATGGTTACAAATAAAGCAATAGCATCACAAATTT
CACAAATAAAGCATTTTTTTCACTGCATTCTAGTTGTGGTTTGTCCAAACTCATCAATGTATCTTAACCG
TCTGTAAGCAGCGAAGGCCCATACGATAACTTCGTATAATGTATGCTATACGAAGTTATGAGCTCCAGCT
TTTGTTCCCTTTAGTGAGGGTTAATTGCGCGCTTGGCGTAATCATGGTCATAGCTGTTTCCTGTGTGAAA
TTGTTATCCGCTCACAATTCCACACAACATACGAGCCGGAAGCATAAAGTGTAAAGCCTGGGGTGCCTAA
TGAGTGAGCTAACTCACATTAATTGCGTTGCGCTCACTGCCCGCTTTCCAGTCGGGAAACCTGTCGTGCC
AGCTGCATTAATGAATCGGCCAACGCGCGGGGAGAGGCGGTTTGCGTATTGGGCGCTCTTCCGCTTCCTC
GCTCACTGACTCGCTGCGCTCGGTCGTTCGGCTGCGGCGAGCGGTATCAGCTCACTCAAAGGCGGTAATA
CGGTTATCCACAGAATCAGGGGATAACGCAGGAAAGAACATGTGAGCAAAAGGCCAGCAAAAGGCCAGGA
ACCGTAAAAAGGCCGCGTTGCTGGCGTTTTTCCATAGGCTCCGCCCCCCTGACGAGCATCACAAAAATCG
ACGCTCAAGTCAGAGGTGGCGAAACCCGACAGGACTATAAAGATACCAGGCGTTTCCCCCTGGAAGCTCC
CTCGTGCGCTCTCCTGTTCCGACCCTGCCGCTTACCGGATACCTGTCCGCCTTTCTCCCTTCGGGAAGCG
TGGCGCTTTCTCATAGCTCACGCTGTAGGTATCTCAGTTCGGTGTAGGTCGTTCGCTCCAAGCTGGGCTG
TGTGCACGAACCCCCCGTTCAGCCCGACCGCTGCGCCTTATCCGGTAACTATCGTCTTGAGTCCAACCCG
GTAAGACACGACTTATCGCCACTGGCAGCAGCCACTGGTAACAGGATTAGCAGAGCGAGGTATGTAGGCG
GTGCTACAGAGTTCTTGAAGTGGTGGCCTAACTACGGCTACACTAGAAGAACAGTATTTGGTATCTGCGC
TCTGCTGAAGCCAGTTACCTTCGGAAAAAGAGTTGGTAGCTCTTGATCCGGCAAACAAACCACCGCTGGT
AGCGGTGGTTTTTTTGTTTGCAAGCAGCAGATTACGCGCAGAAAAAAAGGATCTCAAGAAGATCCTTTGA
TCTTTTCTACGGGGTCTGACGCTCAGTGGAACGAAAACTCACGTTAAGGGATTTTGGTCATGAGATTATC
AAAAAGGATCTTCACCTAGATCCTTTTAAATTAAAAATGAAGTTTTAAATCAATCTAAAGTATATATGAG
TAAACTTGGTCTGACAGTTACCAATGCTTAATCAGTGAGGCACCTATCTCAGCGATCTGTCTATTTCGTT
CATCCATAGTTGCCTGACTCCCCGTCGTGTAGATAACTACGATACGGGAGGGCTTACCATCTGGCCCCAG
TGCTGCAATGATACCGCGAGACCCACGCTCACCGGCTCCAGATTTATCAGCAATAAACCAGCCAGCCGGA
AGGGCCGAGCGCAGAAGTGGTCCTGCAACTTTATCCGCCTCCATCCAGTCTATTAATTGTTGCCGGGAAG
CTAGAGTAAGTAGTTCGCCAGTTAATAGTTTGCGCAACGTTGTTGCCATTGCTACAGGCATCGTGGTGTC
ACGCTCGTCGTTTGGTATGGCTTCATTCAGCTCCGGTTCCCAACGATCAAGGCGAGTTACATGATCCCCC
ATGTTGTGCAAAAAAGCGGTTAGCTCCTTCGGTCCTCCGATCGTTGTCAGAAGTAAGTTGGCCGCAGTGT
TATCACTCATGGTTATGGCAGCACTGCATAATTCTCTTACTGTCATGCCATCCGTAAGATGCTTTTCTGT
GACTGGTGAGTACTCAACCAAGTCATTCTGAGAATAGTGTATGCGGCGACCGAGTTGCTCTTGCCCGGCG
TCAATACGGGATAATACCGCGCCACATAGCAGAACTTTAAAAGTGCTCATCATTGGAAAACGTTCTTCGG
GGCGAAAACTCTCAAGGATCTTACCGCTGTTGAGATCCAGTTCGATGTAACCCACTCGTGCACCCAACTG
ATCTTCAGCATCTTTTACTTTCACCAGCGTTTCTGGGTGAGCAAAAACAGGAAGGCAAAATGCCGCAAAA
AAGGGAATAAGGGCGACACGGAAATGTTGAATACTCATACTCTTCCTTTTTCAATATTATTGAAGCATTT
ATCAGGGTTATTGTCTCATGAGCGGATACATATTTGAATGTATTTAGAAAAATAAACAAATAGGGGTTCC
GCGCACATTTCCCCGAAAAGTGCCACCTG
[124 nt withheld, positions 5770-5893]
C
[91 nt withheld, positions 5895-5985]
A
[49 nt withheld, positions 5987-6035]
CCTTTGACGTTGGAGTCCACGTTCTTT
[37 nt withheld, positions 6063-6099]
ACCCTATCTCGGTCTATTCTTTTGATTTATAAGGGATTTTGCCGATTTCGGCCTATTGGTTAAAAAAATG
AGCTGATTTAACAAAAATTTAACGCGAATTTTAACAAAATATTAACGCTTACA
